Addgene plasmid #188109: pBolux
Purpose: (Empty Backbone) Encodes a promoter-less Bacteroides-optimized lux cassette
Depositing lab: Guy Townsend. Depositing organization: Pennsylvania State University, College of Medicine. Publication: Harnessing gut microbes for glycan detection and quantification. Modesto JL, Pearce VH, Townsend GE 2nd. Nat Commun. 2023 Jan 17;14(1):275. doi: 10.1038/s41467-022-35626-2. PubMed 36650134.
Backbone
  Vector backbone: pLYL01
  Backbone size (bp): 8036
  Modifications to backbone: a Bacteroides optimized lux-cassette preceded by a SpeI restriction site was cloned into pLYL01 digested with BamHI and SalI.
  Vector type: Bacterial Expression
  Selectable markers: Tetracycline in Bacteroides species
Growth in bacteria
  Bacterial resistance: Ampicillin, 100 μg/mL
  Growth temperature: 37°C
  Growth strain: Pir1
  Copy number: High Copy
Gene/Insert
  Cloning method: Ligation Independent Cloning
Resource information
  A portion of this plasmid was derived from a plasmid made by: Individual components of the lux cassette were subcloned from "pmini-Tn5 luxCDABE Tc" originally published in Winson, M. K. et al., FEMS Microbiol Lett 163, 193-202 (1998).
Terms and licenses: Academic/Nonprofit Terms; Industry Terms: Not Available to Industry
How to cite: pBolux was a gift from Guy Townsend (Addgene plasmid # 188109 ; http://n2t.net/addgene:188109 ; RRID:Addgene_188109)
