[The description below was written by a language model from this plasmid's Addgene catalogue record and pLannotate feature annotations shown in this document.]
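Description:
pBolux is an empty-backbone reporter vector built on pLYL01, an E. coli–Bacteroides shuttle plasmid, and carries a promoter-less bioluminescence cassette optimized for Bacteroides. The sequenced plasmid is about 13.8 kb. In E. coli it is maintained by a high-copy ColE1/pUC-type origin and selected with ampicillin through the bla gene and its own promoter. In Bacteroides species, selection is with tetracycline via tetQ, a ribosomal protection gene from Bacteroides thetaiotaomicron. Fragments of the pBR322 bom (basis of mobility) region are annotated, which fits transfer by conjugation, though the record does not describe the delivery route. No Bacteroides replication function is annotated, and a stretch of several kilobases carries no calls. Remnants of the pUC lacZα region, the lac promoter/operator and the multiple cloning site flank the insert. A short hit to a Drosophila hsp70 poly(A) signal is most likely a spurious match.

The payload comprises five genes of the Photorhabdus luminescens lux operon, arranged here as luxC, luxD, luxE, luxA and luxB rather than in the native CDABE order. The components were subcloned individually from a mini-Tn5 luxCDABE plasmid. LuxA and LuxB form the luciferase, while LuxC, LuxD and LuxE make up the fatty acid reductase complex that regenerates the aldehyde substrate, so light is produced without adding an exogenous substrate. The cassette was inserted between the BamHI and SalI sites of pLYL01 and is preceded by a SpeI site, where a promoter of interest can be introduced by ligation-independent cloning. Luminescence then reports that promoter's transcriptional activity in Bacteroides. The associated publication concerns using gut microbes to detect and quantify glycans.
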