Features (pLannotate 1.2.2; 20 found; start..end, strand, type, name):
    529..564     +  CDS            rop (fragment): Rop protein, which maintains plasmids at low copy number; rop
    666..714     +  misc_feature   bom (fragment): basis of mobility region from pBR322
   3422..3473    +  misc_feature   bom (fragment): basis of mobility region from pBR322
   3479..3636    -  CDS            lacZα (fragment): LacZα fragment of β-galactosidase; lacZ fragment
   3633..3664    +  misc_feature   MCS (fragment): pUC18/19 multiple cloning site
   3685..3702    +  polyA_signal   hsp70 poly(A) (fragment): polyadenlyation signal from the Drosophila melanogaster hsp70Ab gene
   3715..5153    +  CDS            LuxC (fragment): LuxC fatty acid reductase; luxC; from the Photorhabdus luminescens bioluminescence operon
   5206..6129    +  CDS            LuxD: LuxD acyltransferase; luxD; from the Photorhabdus luminescens bioluminescence operon
   6150..7262    +  CDS            LuxE: LuxE; luxE; from the Photorhabdus luminescens bioluminescence operon
   7346..8424    +  CDS            LuxA (fragment): LuxA luciferase subunit; luxA; from the Photorhabdus luminescens bioluminescence operon
   8448..9419    +  CDS            LuxB: LuxB luciferase subunit; luxB; from the Photorhabdus luminescens bioluminescence operon
   9422..9446    +  misc_feature   MCS (fragment): pUC18/19 multiple cloning site
   9481..9503    -  protein_bind   lac operator (fragment): The lac repressor binds to the lac operator to inhibit transcription in E. coli. This inhibition can be relieved by adding lactose or isopropyl-β-D-thiogalactopyranoside (IPTG). lac repressor encoded by lacI
   9507..9537    -  promoter       lac promoter: promoter for the E. coli lac operon
   9552..9573    -  protein_bind   CAP binding site: CAP binding activates transcription in the presence of cAMP. E. coli catabolite activator protein
   9586..9678    -  CDS            lacI (fragment): lac repressor; lacI; The lac repressor binds to the lac operator to inhibit transcription in E. coli. This inhibition can be relieved by adding lactose or isopropyl-β-D-thiogalactopyranoside (IPTG).
   9861..10449   -  rep_origin     ori: high-copy-number ColE1/pMB1/pBR322/pUC origin of replication
  10620..11480   -  CDS            AmpR: β-lactamase; bla; confers resistance to ampicillin, carbenicillin, and related antibiotics
  11481..11585   -  promoter       AmpR promoter: bla
  11756..13678   -  CDS            tetQ: TETQ_BACT4 - Also known as tet(Q). Protein inferred from homology: Swiss-Prot protein existence level 3. Abolishes the inhibitory effect of tetracyclin on protein synthesis by a non-covalent modification of the ribosomes. From Bacteroides thetaiotaomicron.
>Addgene plasmid #188109 | pBolux | addgene full sequence | sequence record 370299 | Addgene NGS Result
ACTGCCGCATAACGATTACAAAATTACACAAAAAAATATATCTAACAAAAGTAGGAGGATTTTTTAACTT
TTTACCATAGACATTTTATTAGGGAAACGTAGGTTCAACTGGTAAGTACAAATAAGTAGAAATGTTTGAA
CAACACTGTTTTAGGAAGTTGAAAAATCAAGTTTCTCTCTCGGTATAGCGTTTATTTTGGCCAATATCTT
CTTTAGTTTGGCATTTGAGTATTTCCCATTCGTGTTCTATTTAGCTCCTTATTATGAGTATGTAGCAAGT
TGCTTATCAAATTCAGCCTCTTTGAGGGTCAAATATGGTTTTGCAAATGGTGACTGACAAGACATAAACA
AGGTCAGCAGGATTTTTTACATAAATGGACATGAATGTATATAACGGGGTTTGAGGGCCAATGGAACGAA
AACGTACGTTAAGGAGATAATTCGTTGTTTATATTTAAATTTAGCTAAGAAACCATTATTATCATGACAT
TAACCTATAAAAATAGGCGTATCACGAGGCCCTTTCGTCTCGCGCGTTTCGGTGATGACGGTGAAAACCT
CTGACACATGCAGCTCCCGGAGACGGTCACAGCTTGTCTGTAAGCGGATGCCGGGAGCAGACAAGCCCGT
CAGGGCGCGTCAGCGGGTGTTGGCGGGTGTCGGGGCTGGCTTAACTATGCGGCATCAGAGCAGATTGTAC
TGAGAGTGCACCATTCCCCGACCGATGATTTTTAAGTGACTGATTTTGTGCTGTTTTGGGGGTATATTAA
GAATAAAAGAAATAGAATAAGTTAAGTACTTGATACACAATATAGGGCATTTTCCATATTGGAAATTCTC
ATTTTCCAATCTAGAAAATACCGATTTCCTAATATGATACTAAATAGGAAAATAATATTTCCCTTAATAT
TGTTTTTATGGAAAATAATAGTTTACTTTGTGGAGAATAATATTTCCCAAAAACATATCAAAATGGAAAA
TAAAAAAGCAGTTAAGTTAACCGATTTTCAAAAGAACGAAGAAAATCCTTTTATGAAACAAGCTATAGAA
GGTATTGAAAATCATGTTGTTAAAAAGTATAAGAGTAATAGTGGTGGCGATAAGAGAGCTGTAGTAGCTT
TAGCCGACACTGAAACTGGAGAAGTGTTTAAGACTTCGTTTATCCGTCAAATAGAAGTAGATGAAGAACA
ATTCACTAAATTGTATCTTTCTAACTTTGCTGCATTCTTTGACCTATCACAAGCAGCTATTCGGGTTTTT
GGTTACTTTATGACCTGCATGAAACCCAAAAATGATTTAATCATTTTCAATAGAAAAAAATGCCTAGAAT
ATACCAAATACAAAACAGACAAAGCCGTTTATAAAGGACTTGCAGAACTTGTAAAAGCTGAAATCATAGC
CCGAGGACCAGCCGATAATCTTTGGTTTATTAATCCTCTGATAGTATTCAATGGTGACCGAGTGACATTT
GCTAAAACATACGTTCGGAAAAAGACTTTAGCTGCCCAAAAGAAAGAAGAAGCAGAGAAACGACAATTAT
CACTTGGCTTTGATGAACAGTAACACTCCATTGAGTGAAGCTGCCGTTTGGTCGCTCCCCCTTTGGGGGC
GGGGGGGGATAGATAAAGTTCCTCTATGTAAAGTTATAATGGGGGATGAAAGGCAAGGTTCGCTAACCTT
ACCCCGATTGTTTATGCTTCCCAGCATTCAATCTATCCCCGTTTATGGGTTTCTCTTTCACCCTACAAAG
ATAACCTCATGGGGGAAAAATGTCCAAGAATATGGGGTAAAAACTATCAAGTCGGTAGAAAATAAGTATC
TTTGAAGTACATTTTTAGTAGAGGTACTGGTGTGCCTAGGCGAAGCAGATAGGCAAAAATAAAGCCGCTG
GAGATGTCGGATGTCCGTCAATTAACTCCAGCGGCTTGTATTTTGGTAACTCTCCCGTATCGGTCAGCTA
CCGTTTGGTCAGCAACAAAGGTAGTACTTTATTATCGCAAATCCAAATGTTTTTCCCTTTATTTGTGCAT
TTACAAAACATTCACTAACTTCGCACCTATGCAGTATGGTGATAGCACACTAGCACCCTAAAGAGTGCGT
GTGTAAGGGGACAAGCCCCCTTAACCCCCTGTCAGCCGGCTGTCACCGGCTGTTATCGATTGTCACAAAA
ATGTTAACTTATGGGAGCAACAAGTATTCATGTACAAGCAGTGAAGCCGGGGAGCGAGATTCACAACTTT
AGGGAAAAAGAGTTGGACTATGTTCGTCCCGAACTTAGTCATTTGAATGAAAGCTGGGTTGGAGATAGCA
TTTCCCATCGGCTGGAGAGTGCAAAACAAAGATATCTCGATACGGTTGGGCAGAAGATGCAGGCTAAAGC
CGCACCCATACGAGAGGGAGTAATAGTAATCAAACAAGAAACCACTATGCAGGAACTCCAGCAGTTTGCC
ACGGTCTGCAAAGAACGTTTCGGTATCGAAGCGTTTCAAATCCATATACACAAGGACGAAGGATACATGA
ACGCAAAGCAGTGGACACCTAACCTTCATGCCCATGTAGTTTTCGATTGGACGCAGCCGAATGGGAAAAG
TGTGCGTTTATCGCGTGATGACATGGCAGAACTCCAAACCATAGCATCTGAAACACTGGGCATGGAACGT
GGCGTTTCTTCTGACCGCAAACACTTATCGGCTATGCAGTACAAGACCGAATGTGCGAAAGAACAGCTTC
AGGAACTATCCAACGATATATCCAGTGCATTAGACAAATACAAGGACGCACAAAACCAGCTTCTTCAGCT
TCAGAAGGAACTACGTTCCATTGAAACAAAGAAGAACGTCCAAAAACTCATTTCTAAGGCTTCAGAGAAG
TTTTACGGCTTGATTGGAAAAACAGTCAACGATAGGGAAAAGGATGCCTTAAAAGCCAAAGTAAAGACTT
TAGAGGGGGAAAATGAACAACTATCCGATAGACTGGGAAAGGCTATACTTGAAAAAGAGCGAAACAGCAC
AAAGGCATTCAAAGCCGAGAATGACAAGGAGTATTATAGACAACAAATGGACAACGCAAGGACAACCAGT
AACCTATTAAGGACGGAGAACCAAAAACTAAAAGCCGAAACCAAGGAGTTGAAAAAAGAACTTGGTAAGA
TGAAAGACTTGTTCAATTCCGAACAACTGGAGGCTTTAAGGCATCATTTCCCAAACATATCAAAAGCTAT
GGAAGAGGGGAAAGACCTATTCAAGCAAATCACCAGAAGCAGAGGTTTCGGCATGGGTATGTAACCCCCC
CCCGCCCCCAAAGGGGGAGCGACCAAACGGCAGCCTCTCTCAATGGAGTGTTACACCGTTCGGATTCAGA
AAACATTTTGCAGGGTTCGGAAAACGGTTGTGTGCTTATTCTAAAAAAAGTTTATGGTGTGTATGCGGTG
TGAAATACCGCACAGATGCGTAAGGAGAAAATACCGCATCAGGCGCCATTCGCCATTCAGGCTGCGCAAC
TGTTGGGAAGGGCGATCGGTGCGGGCCTCTTCGCTATTACGCCAGCTGGCGAAAGGGGGATGTGCTGCAA
GGCGATTAAGTTGGGTAACGCCAGGGTTTTCCCAGTCACGACGTTGTAAAACGACGGCCAGTGAATTCGA
GCTCGGTACCCGGGGATCCACTAGTCACTCCCGCATTTTAAAATAAAATAAATTATTTATTTAATTAAAC
GAATATGACTAAAAAAATTTCATTCATTATTAACGGCCAGGTTGAAATCTTTCCCGAAGGTGATGATTTA
GTGCAATCCATTAATTTTGGTGATAATAGTGTTTACCTGCCAATATTGAATGACTCTCATGTAAAAAACA
TTATTGATTGTAATGGAAATAACGAATTACGGTTGCATAACATTGTCAATTTTCTCTATACGGTAGGGCA
AAGATGGAAAAATGAAGAATACTCAAGACGCAGGACATACATTCGTGACTTAAAAAAATATATGGGATAT
TCAGAAGAAATGGCTAAGCTAGAGGCCAATTGGATATCTATGATTTTATGTTCTAAAGGCGGCCTTTATG
ATGTTGTAGAAAATGAACTTGGTTCTCGCCATATCATGGATGAATGGCTACCTCAGGATGAAAGTTATGT
TCGGGCTTTTCCGAAAGGTAAATCTGTACATCTGTTGGCAGGTAATGTTCCATTATCTGGGATCATGTCT
ATATTACGCGCAATTTTAACTAAGAATCAGTGTATTATAAAAACATCGTCAACCGATCCTTTTACCGCTA
ATGCATTAGCGTTAAGTTTTATTGATGTAGACCCTAATCATCCGATAACGCGCTCTTTATCTGTTATATA
TTGGCCCCACCAAGGTGATACATCACTCGCAAAAGAAATTATGCAACATGCGGATGTTATTGTCGCTTGG
GGAGGGCCAGATGCGATTAATTGGGCGGTAGAGCATGCGCCATCTTATGCTGATGTGATTAAATTTGGTT
CTAAAAAGAGTCTTTGCATTATCGATAATCCTGTTGATTTGACGTCCGCAGCGACAGGTGCGGCTCATGA
TGTTTGTTTTTACGATCAGCGAGCTTGTTTTTCTGCCCAAAACATATATTACATGGGAAATCATTATGAG
GAATTTAAGTTAGCGTTGATAGAAAAACTTAATCTATATGCGCATATATTACCGAATGCCAAAAAAGATT
TTGATGAAAAGGCGGCCTATTCTTTAGTTCAAAAAGAAAGCTTGTTTGCTGGATTAAAAGTAGAGGTGGA
TATTCATCAACGTTGGATGATTATTGAGTCAAATGCAGGTGTGGAATTTAATCAACCACTTGGCAGATGT
GTGTACCTTCATCACGTCGATAATATTGAGCAAATATTGCCTTATGTTCAAAAAAATAAGACGCAAACCA
TATCTATTTTTCCTTGGGAGTCATCATTTAAATATCGAGATGCGTTAGCATTAAAAGGTGCGGAAAGGAT
TGTAGAAGCAGGAATGAATAACATATTTCGAGTTGGTGGATCTCATGACGGAATGAGACCGTTGCAACGA
TTAGTGACATATATTTCTCATGAAAGGCCATCTAACTATACGGCTAAGGATGTTGCGGTTGAAATAGAAC
AGACTCGATTCCTGGAAGAAGATAAGTTCCTTGTATTTGTCCCGTAATCCGCATGGCAAATTGTAAATTG
TAAATCGTAAAATAGTAATATATTAATGGAAAATAAATCCAAATATAAAACCATCGACCACGTTATTTGT
GTTGAAGGAAATAAAAAAATTCATGTTTGGGAAACGCTGCCAGAAGAAAACAGCCCAAAGAGAAAGAATG
CCATTATTATTGCGTCTGGTTTTGCCCGCAGGATGGATCATTTTGCTGGTCTGGCGGAATATTTATCGCG
GAATGGATTTCATGTGATCCGCTATGATTCGCTTCACCACGTTGGATTGAGTTCAGGGACAATTGATGAA
TTTACAATGTCTATAGGAAAGCAGAGCTTGTTAGCAGTGGTTGATTGGTTAACTACACGAAAAATAAATA
ACTTCGGTATGTTGGCTTCAAGCTTATCTGCGCGGATAGCTTATGCAAGCCTATCTGAAATCAATGCTTC
GTTTTTAATCACCGCAGTCGGTGTTGTTAACTTAAGATATTCTCTTGAAAGAGCTTTAGGGTTTGATTAT
CTCAGTCTACCCATTAATGAATTGCCGAATAATCTAGATTTTGAAGGCCATAAATTGGGTGCTGAAGTCT
TTGCGAGAGATTGTCTTGATTTTGGTTGGGAAGATTTAGCTTCTACAATTAATAACATGATGTATCTTGA
TATACCGTTTATTGCTTTTACTGCAAATAACGATAATTGGGTCAAGCAAGATGAAGTTATCACATTGTTA
TCAAATATTCGTAGTAATCGATGCAAGATATATTCTTTGTTAGGAAGTTCGCATGACTTGAGTGAAAATT
TAGTGGTCCTGCGCAATTTTTATCAATCGGTTACGAAAGCCGCTATCGCGATGGATAATGATCATCTGGA
TATTGATGTTGATATTACTGAACCGTCATTTGAACATTTAACTATTGCGACAGTCAATGAACGCCGAATG
AGAATTGAGATTGAAAATCAAGCGATTTCGCTGTCTTAATAAGGAGGAGGATAAAGAATATGACTTCATA
TGTTGATAAACAAGAAATTACAGCAAGCTCAGAAATTGATGATTTGATTTTTTCGAGCGATCCATTAGTG
TGGTCTTACGACGAGCAGGAAAAAATCAGAAAGAAACTTGTGCTTGATGCATTTCGTAATCATTATAAAC
ATTGTCGAGAATATCGTCACTACTGTCAGGCACACAAAGTAGATGACAATATTACGGAAATTGATGACAT
ACCTGTATTCCCAACATCGGTTTTTAAGTTTACTCGCTTATTAACTTCTCAGGAAAACGAGATTGAAAGT
TGGTTTACCAGTAGCGGCACGAATGGTTTAAAAAGTCAGGTGGCGCGTGACAGATTAAGTATTGAGAGAC
TCTTAGGCTCTGTGAGTTATGGCATGAAATATGTTGGTAGTTGGTTTGATCATCAAATAGAATTAGTCAA
TTTGGGACCAGATAGATTTAATGCTCATAATATTTGGTTTAAATATGTTATGAGTTTGGTGGAATTGTTA
TATCCTACGACATTTACCGTAACAGAAGAACGAATAGATTTTGTTAAAACATTGAATAGTCTTGAACGAA
TAAAAAATCAAGGGAAAGATCTTTGTCTTATTGGTTCGCCATACTTTATTTATTTACTCTGCCATTATAT
GAAAGATAAAAAAATCTCATTTTCTGGAGATAAAAGCCTTTATATCATAACCGGAGGCGGCTGGAAAAGT
TACGAAAAAGAATCTCTGAAACGTGATGATTTCAATCATCTTTTATTTGATACTTTCAATCTCAGTGATA
TTAGTCAGATCCGAGATATATTTAATCAAGTTGAACTCAACACTTGTTTCTTTGAGGATGAAATGCAGCG
TAAACATGTTCCGCCGTGGGTATATGCGCGAGCGCTTGATCCTGAAACGTTGAAACCTGTACCTGATGGA
ACGCCGGGGTTGATGAGTTATATGGATGCGTCAGCAACCAGTTATCCAGCATTTATTGTTACCGATGATG
TCGGGATAATTAGCAGAGAATATGGTAAGTATCCCGGCGTGCTCGTTGAAATTTTACGTCGCGTCAATAC
GAGGACGCAGAAAGGGTGTGCTTTAAGCTTAAACCAAGCATTTAATAGTTGATATAAATGAAGGGTGAAG
AAGGATGAATGAAGGTAACACTCATAAACTCGAAATTCTTCATTCTTAATTTTTAATTAAAATATATGAA
ATTTGGAAACTTTTTGCTTACATACCAACCTCCCCAATTTTCTCAAACAGAGGTAATGAAACGTTTGGTT
AAATTAGGTCGCATCTCTGAGGAGTGTGGTTTTGATACCGTATGGTTACTGGAGCATCATTTCACGGAGT
TTGGTTTGCTTGGTAACCCTTATGTCGCTGCTGCATATTTACTTGGCGCGACTAAAAAATTGAATGTAGG
AACTGCCGCTATTGTTCTTCCCACAGCCCATCCAGTACGCCAACTTGAAGATGTGAATTTATTGGATCAA
ATGTCAAAAGGACGATTTCGGTTTGGTATTTGCCGAGGGCTTTACAACAAGGACTTTCGCGTATTCGGCA
CAGATATGAATAACAGTCGCGCCTTAGCGGAATGCTGGTACGGGCTGATAAAGAATGGCATGACAGAGGG
ATATATGGAAGCTGATAATGAACATATCAAGTTCCATAAGGTAAAAGTAAACCCCGCGGCGTATAGCAGA
GGTGGCGCACCGGTTTATGTGGTGGCTGAATCAGCTTCGACGACTGAGTGGGCTGCTCAATTTGGCCTAC
CGATGATATTAAGTTGGATTATAAATACTAACGAAAAGAAAGCACAACTTGAGCTTTATAATGAAGTGGC
TCAAGAATATGGGCACGATATTCATAATATCGACCATTGCTTATCATATATAACATCTGTAGATCATGAC
TCAATTAAAGCGAAAGAGATTTGCCGGAAATTTCTGGGGCATTGGTATGATTCTTATGTGAATGCTACGA
CTATTTTTGATGATTCAGACCAAACAAGAGGTTATGATTTCAATAAAGGGCAGTGGCGTGACTTTGTATT
AAAAGGACATAAAGATACTAATCGCCGTATTGATTACAGTTACGAAATCAATCCCGTGGGAACGCCGCAG
GAATGTATTGACATAATTCAAAAAGACATTGATGCTACAGGAATATCAAATATTTGTTGTGGATTTGAAG
CTAATGGAACAGTAGACGAAATTATTGCTTCCATGAAGCTCTTCCAGTCTGATGTCATGCCATTTCTTAA
AGAAAAACAACGTTCGCTATTATAAAGAAAGGAATAAGACAATGGATATGAAATTTGGATTGTTCTTCCT
TAACTTCATCAATTCAACAACTGTTCAAGAACAAAGTATAGTTCGCATGCAGGAAATAACGGAGTATGTT
GATAAGTTGAATTTTGAACAGATTTTAGTGTATGAAAATCATTTTTCAGATAATGGTGTTGTCGGCGCTC
CTCTGACTGTTTCTGGTTTTCTGCTCGGTTTAACAGAGAAAATTAAAATTGGTTCATTAAATCACATCAT
TACAACTCATCATCCTGTCCGCATAGCGGAGGAAGCTTGCTTATTGGATCAGTTAAGTGAAGGGAGATTT
ATTTTAGGGTTTAGTGATTGCGAAAAAAAAGATGAAATGCATTTTTTTAATCGCCCGGTTGAATATCAAC
AGCAACTATTTGAAGAGTGTTATGAAATCATTAACGATGCTTTAACAACAGGCTATTGTAATCCAGATAA
CGATTTTTATAGCTTCCCTAAAATATCTGTAAATCCCCATGCTTATACGCCAGGCGGACCTCGGAAATAT
GTAACAGCAACCAGTCATCATATTGTTGAGTGGGCGGCCAAAAAAGGTATTCCTCTCATCTTTAAGTGGG
ATGATTCTAATGATGTTAGATATGAATATGCTGAAAGATATAAAGCCGTTGCGGATAAATATGACGTTGA
CCTATCAGAGATAGACCATCAGTTAATGATATTAGTTAACTATAACGAAGATAGTAATAAAGCTAAACAA
GAGACGCGTGCATTTATTAGTGATTATGTTCTTGAAATGCACCCTAATGAAAATTTCGAAAATAAACTTG
AAGAAATAATTGCAGAAAACGCTGTCGGAAATTATACGGAGTGTATAACTGCGGCTAAGTTGGCAATTGA
AAAGTGTGGTGCGAAAAGTGTATTGCTGTCCTTTGAACCAATGAATGATTTGATGAGCCAAAAAAATGTA
ATCAATATTGTTGATGATAATATTAAAAAGTACCACATGTAAGTCGACCTGCAGGCATGCAAGCTTGGCG
TAATCATGGTCATAGCTGTTTCCTGTGTGAAATTGTTATCCGCTCACAATTCCACACAACATACGAGCCG
GAAGCATAAAGTGTAAAGCCTGGGGTGCCTAATGAGTGAGCTAACTCACATTAATTGCGTTGCGCTCACT
GCCCGCTTTCCAGTCGGGAAACCTGTCGTGCCAGCTGCATTAATGAATCGGCCAACGCGCGGGGAGAGGC
GGTTTGCGTATTGGGCGCTCTTCCGCTTCCTCGCTCACTGACTCGCTGCGCTCGGTCGTTCGGCTGCGGC
GAGCGGTATCAGCTCACTCAAAGGCGGTAATACGGTTATCCACAGAATCAGGGGATAACGCAGGAAAGAA
CATGTGAGCAAAAGGCCAGCAAAAGGCCAGGAACCGTAAAAAGGCCGCGTTGCTGGCGTTTTTCCATAGG
CTCCGCCCCCCTGACGAGCATCACAAAAATCGACGCTCAAGTCAGAGGTGGCGAAACCCGACAGGACTAT
AAAGATACCAGGCGTTTCCCCCTGGAAGCTCCCTCGTGCGCTCTCCTGTTCCGACCCTGCCGCTTACCGG
ATACCTGTCCGCCTTTCTCCCTTCGGGAAGCGTGGCGCTTTCTCATAGCTCACGCTGTAGGTATCTCAGT
TCGGTGTAGGTCGTTCGCTCCAAGCTGGGCTGTGTGCACGAACCCCCCGTTCAGCCCGACCGCTGCGCCT
TATCCGGTAACTATCGTCTTGAGTCCAACCCGGTAAGACACGACTTATCGCCACTGGCAGCAGCCACTGG
TAACAGGATTAGCAGAGCGAGGTATGTAGGCGGTGCTACAGAGTTCTTGAAGTGGTGGCCTAACTACGGC
TACACTAGAAGAACAGTATTTGGTATCTGCGCTCTGCTGAAGCCAGTTACCTTCGGAAAAAGAGTTGGTA
GCTCTTGATCCGGCAAACAAACCACCGCTGGTAGCGGTGGTTTTTTTGTTTGCAAGCAGCAGATTACGCG
CAGAAAAAAAGGATCTCAAGAAGATCCTTTGATCTTTTCTACGGGGTCTGACGCTCAGTGGAACGAAAAC
TCACGTTAAGGGATTTTGGTCATGAGATTATCAAAAAGGATCTTCACCTAGATCCTTTTAAATTAAAAAT
GAAGTTTTAAATCAATCTAAAGTATATATGAGTAAACTTGGTCTGACAGTTACCAATGCTTAATCAGTGA
GGCACCTATCTCAGCGATCTGTCTATTTCGTTCATCCATAGTTGCCTGACTCCCCGTCGTGTAGATAACT
ACGATACGGGAGGGCTTACCATCTGGCCCCAGTGCTGCAATGATACCGCGAGACCCACGCTCACCGGCTC
CAGATTTATCAGCAATAAACCAGCCAGCCGGAAGGGCCGAGCGCAGAAGTGGTCCTGCAACTTTATCCGC
CTCCATCCAGTCTATTAATTGTTGCCGGGAAGCTAGAGTAAGTAGTTCGCCAGTTAATAGTTTGCGCAAC
GTTGTTGCCATTGCTACAGGCATCGTGGTGTCACGCTCGTCGTTTGGTATGGCTTCATTCAGCTCCGGTT
CCCAACGATCAAGGCGAGTTACATGATCCCCCATGTTGTGCAAAAAAGCGGTTAGCTCCTTCGGTCCTCC
GATCGTTGTCAGAAGTAAGTTGGCCGCAGTGTTATCACTCATGGTTATGGCAGCACTGCATAATTCTCTT
ACTGTCATGCCATCCGTAAGATGCTTTTCTGTGACTGGTGAGTACTCAACCAAGTCATTCTGAGAATAGT
GTATGCGGCGACCGAGTTGCTCTTGCCCGGCGTCAATACGGGATAATACCGCGCCACATAGCAGAACTTT
AAAAGTGCTCATCATTGGAAAACGTTCTTCGGGGCGAAAACTCTCAAGGATCTTACCGCTGTTGAGATCC
AGTTCGATGTAACCCACTCGTGCACCCAACTGATCTTCAGCATCTTTTACTTTCACCAGCGTTTCTGGGT
GAGCAAAAACAGGAAGGCAAAATGCCGCAAAAAAGGGAATAAGGGCGACACGGAAATGTTGAATACTCAT
ACTCTTCCTTTTTCAATATTATTGAAGCATTTATCAGGGTTATTGTCTCATGAGCGGATACATATTTGAA
TGTATTTAGAAAAATAAACAAATAGGGGTTCCGCGCACATTTCCCCGAAAAGTGCCACCTGCGTCTATTT
TTTTATTGCCAAGTTCTAATGCTTCTATCTCCTGCCATTCATAGAGGCTATTATATGCCATACATCCGAT
AAGAATGGAGATAAGTATATATCCCAACTGTATTGCCTTATAGAAATTTCCTGACCGCTCCATTATTTTG
ATGACATTGATTTTTGGAACATGAATAAAAGTTTATCTTTTTCGTTCATGCGGATATTATCAGAATAACC
GCCTTTTGTTATTTGATACCCGCATGGCTTAACCATAAAAATGCCTAAGCCCTTAGTGTATGAACTTACT
TCTGATGCATAGTCTTTACTTGTATTTAATGGAACTTTCCCTTTAATATGACACCACTCATTATTGCAAC
TGATGTCTTCAATCTCAGACATCATTTTTTGCAAATCTGTAATAGCTTTGGAACTTGCCGCTTGGGGTAT
CTGCAACTCAAAATAGAGCATCGGTTCGAGAATGTCCACACCTGACTGTTGCAAGGCCAGCCTGAAGACA
TAAGGGGTCAGCTGTCTGAAATCAGCAGGTGTACTTACCGGGCTATAATACTCGGCTTGAGTAAAAGTTA
CTTTCAGATCAGTCACTTCCCATCCATGTAACCCGGATTGGCAAGACATACGAATCCCTTCAAAAACGGC
ATTTTGAAAAGAATGGTTCAGATAACCATAGGAGATGTCACTTTCGATTTGCAACCCTGTCCCTAACGGT
AAGGGTTCAAGAGTCAGCCCTATTGTGGCCCAATAAGGGTTGGGCGGCACTTCGATCTGAATAATCTTAT
TGACCTTTTTTACAGGTCGTTCTTTGTATATAGTCTTGATCTCATCAAAATGGACCTTTACGGAAAATCG
TTCTTCCAGCAATGTCTGTATGATTTCCTTTTGGGTTAAACCATATAACGAGATTTCCAATTCATCACTA
TATGAGTTTATGGAAAAGGACAAAGACGGGTCTTCAATCCACAATGTATTCAGAGCGGATATCACCTTGC
TTCTCTCTTCGGGCCTGTCTGGCCGGACGGAGGATTTGAGAGCGGGATGCTGATGCGATAATCCTTGAAT
CAAACAAGGTTCAGCACCTAAATAATTTCCGATTCGAAAATCATCCATATCCTCTACAATCGCGATATCA
TTGGCGCCCACTTCATCAACATTTATCTCTCTGCCCTGATTGATAGTTTTTAGATTTTTAATCTTGATGA
ATTTTTCCGAATCGTTGATTCTTACAACGTCTCGAAGTCTCAGACTTCCGTCAATTATTTTTAGAAAACT
TCTTTTATGTCCTTTGGGGTCATGCTCTATCTTATAAAGATAAGATGAAAGTCTGTTTGAGACCGATGCC
GGAGGAAGTATAAAAGAAGTGATGGCGTCCAACAACTCATTGATACCGATATTGAACATTGCTGATCCAT
GTAGCACCGGATAGACTTTGGCTTTTGCCACAAGAGCGATTATCGTATTCCAATAATCAGCCGGTGAAAT
TTCGCTATCCGCCAAATATCGTTCTAATATATTGTCGTCATGGTTGCATACAAATTCTTTGTATTCTTCC
TTTATATATGTTTGGGAGCAAACCGGATAAACCGATCCATCGACAACATTTTGCATAAACAGGACATCTT
GAGACAGATTTGCTTTTATATCCAGATACAAACGCTCCAAATTCACACCGGCTCGGTCAATCTTATTGAT
AAATATAATTGTCGGGATTTGCAGCTTCTGTAAAGTATTGAACAGCAACTTTGTCTGCGCTTGTATGCCT
TCCTTTGCGGATAAGATGAGGACTGCTCCATCAAGCATTTTGAATGTCCGCTCCACTTCCGCAATAAAAT
CCATGTGTCCCGGAGTGTCAATGATATTGCATTTCACACCATTCCAGATAATAGATGTCGTAGAAGCCCG
AACAGTAATTCCTCTACGTTTCTCTATATCCATAGAGTCCGTTATGGTGTCACCATTATCCACACAGCCG
CACTTTTCCGTTGCTCCACTGGCAAACAGCAGATTCTCGGTTACGGAAGTTTTTCCTGCATCAATGTGAG
CAAGAATTCCTAAATTTATAATATTCATTTGGATTAAGCAATAATATACTACAATAGATGCATTGTCGAA
ACGCACCTTTTAATACCTCCTCGTAGCATATGAGAACTACAGGATTCCTAACTCGTATTAATATGTATAT
TATT
